Addgene plasmid #142327: TFORF2564
Purpose: Lentiviral vector for overexpressing transcription factor ORFs with unique 24-bp barcodes. Barcodes facilitate identification of transcription factors in pooled screens.
Depositing lab: Feng Zhang. Depositing organization: Broad Institute. Publication: A transcription factor atlas of directed differentiation. Joung J, Ma S, Tay T, Geiger-Schuller KR, Kirchgatterer PC, Verdine VK, Guo B, Arias-Garcia MA, Allen WE, Singh A, Kuksenko O, Abudayyeh OO, Gootenberg JS, Fu Z, Macrae RK, Buenrostro JD, Regev A, Zhang F. Cell. 2023 Jan 5;186(1):209-229.e26. doi: 10.1016/j.cell.2022.11.026. PubMed 36608654.
Backbone
  Vector backbone: pLX_TRC317
  Backbone manufacturer: Broad Institute Genetic Perturbation Platform
  Backbone size w/o insert (bp): 8264
  Vector type: Mammalian Expression, Lentiviral
  Selectable markers: Puromycin
Growth in bacteria
  Bacterial resistance: Ampicillin, 100 μg/mL
  Growth temperature: 37°C
  Growth strain: NEB Stable
  Copy number: High Copy
Gene/Insert
  Gene/Insert name: ZNF655
  Species: H. sapiens (human)
  Insert size (bp): 647
  Entrez Gene: ZNF655 (a.k.a. VIK, VIK-1)
  Promoter: EF1a
  Cloning method: Unknown
  Sequencing primers: 5′ GGGTGGAGACTGAAGTTAGGCCAG; 3′ CACATAGCGTAAAAGGAGCAACATAG
Terms and licenses: Academic/Nonprofit Terms; Industry Terms: Not Available to Industry
Depositor comments: NM_024061,NM_001085367,ENST00000320583 . The transcription factor ORF portion of this plasmid was synthesized by Genewiz. Please test multiple small colonies in case of plasmid recombination. To make this collection available in a timely manner, a portion of this collection was not fully sequenced by Addgene. If an Addgene verified full plasmid sequence is not available, please contact us prior to placing an order to request the full sequence.
How to cite: TFORF2564 was a gift from Feng Zhang (Addgene plasmid # 142327 ; http://n2t.net/addgene:142327 ; RRID:Addgene_142327)
