[The description below was written by a language model from this plasmid's Addgene catalogue record and pLannotate feature annotations shown in this document.]
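Description:
TFORF2564 is a lentiviral mammalian expression plasmid built on the pLX_TRC317 backbone. It carries a synthesized open reading frame for the human zinc-finger transcription factor ZNF655 (also known as VIK) and belongs to a barcoded transcription factor ORF collection. In bacteria it is maintained through a high-copy ColE1/pUC-type origin and selected with ampicillin via the β-lactamase gene. An f1 origin and remnants of a lac/lacZα cloning region flanked by T7 and T3 promoters are also present in the backbone. The depositor notes that the plasmid can recombine, as is common for constructs with repeated LTR sequences.

The viral portion has a third-generation, self-inactivating layout. An RSV promoter drives a truncated HIV-1 5' LTR, followed by the Ψ packaging signal with a gag fragment, the Rev response element for nuclear export of the genomic RNA, a cPPT/CTS element, and a ΔU3 3' LTR with a downstream SV40 polyadenylation signal. Within this unit, an SV40 early promoter expresses puromycin N-acetyltransferase for selecting transduced cells. A separate EF-1α promoter drives the ZNF655 ORF, and a WPRE downstream enhances transcript expression. The automated annotation labels part of the insert region as a ZNF3 fragment, which most likely reflects homology between related zinc-finger proteins rather than a different insert. The unique 24-bp barcode described in the catalogue entry is not annotated in the feature table.

The construct is intended for packaging into lentivirus to overexpress ZNF655 in mammalian cells. It suits pooled screens in particular, where the barcode identifies which transcription factor each cell received, as in directed differentiation studies.
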