Features (pLannotate 1.2.2; 31 found; start..end, strand, type, name):
      5..231     +  promoter       RSV promoter: Rous sarcoma virus enhancer/promoter
    232..412     +  LTR            5' LTR (truncated): truncated 5' long terminal repeat (LTR) from HIV-1
    459..584     +  misc_feature   HIV-1 Ψ: packaging signal of human immunodeficiency virus type 1
    568..931     +  CDS            HIV-1 gag (fragment): gag protein from human immunodeficiency virus 1; gag
   1077..1310    +  misc_feature   RRE: The Rev response element (RRE) of HIV-1 allows for Rev-dependent mRNA export from the nucleus to the cytoplasm.
   1687..1713    +  CDS            Rev (fragment): human immunodeficiency virus 1 (HIV-1) Rev protein; rev; enhances nuclear export of unspliced and incompletely spliced viral mRNAs
   1720..1743    +  promoter       SV40 promoter (fragment): SV40 early promoter
   1744..1815    +  promoter       SV40 promoter (fragment): SV40 enhancer and early promoter
   1839..1974    +  rep_origin     SV40 ori: SV40 origin of replication
   2020..2616    +  CDS            PuroR (fragment): puromycin N-acetyltransferase; pac from Streptomyces; confers resistance to puromycin
   2665..2782    +  misc_feature   cPPT/CTS: central polypurine tract and central termination sequence of HIV-1
   2847..2913    +  CDS            small t antigen (fragment): SV40 (simian virus 40) small t antigen
   2920..4098    +  promoter       EF-1α promoter: strong constitutive promoter for human elongation factor EF-1α
   4172..4462    +  CDS            ZNF3 (fragment): ZNF3_HUMAN - Also known as KOX25. Experimental evidence at protein level: Swiss-Prot protein existence level 1. Involved in cell differentiation and/or proliferation. From Homo sapiens (Human).
   4673..4726    +  promoter       U6 promoter (fragment): RNA polymerase III promoter for human U6 snRNA
   4768..5356    +  misc_feature   WPRE: woodchuck hepatitis virus posttranscriptional regulatory element
   5407..5426    +  misc_feature   cPPT/CTS (fragment): central polypurine tract and central termination sequence of HIV-1
   5428..5661    +  LTR            3' LTR (ΔU3): self-inactivating 3' long terminal repeat (LTR) from HIV-1
   5739..5860    +  polyA_signal   SV40 poly(A) signal: SV40 polyadenylation signal
   5900..6035    +  rep_origin     SV40 ori: SV40 origin of replication
   6056..6074    -  promoter       T7 promoter: promoter for bacteriophage T7 RNA polymerase
   6082..6237    +  CDS            lacZα (fragment): LacZα fragment of β-galactosidase; lacZ fragment
   6242..6670    +  rep_origin     f1 ori (sequence partly withheld): f1 bacteriophage origin of replication; arrow indicates direction of (+) strand synthesis
   6723..6827    +  promoter       AmpR promoter: bla
   6828..7688    +  CDS            AmpR: β-lactamase; bla; confers resistance to ampicillin, carbenicillin, and related antibiotics
   7859..8447    +  rep_origin     ori: high-copy-number ColE1/pMB1/pBR322/pUC origin of replication
   8630..8722    +  CDS            lacI (fragment): lac repressor; lacI; The lac repressor binds to the lac operator to inhibit transcription in E. coli. This inhibition can be relieved by adding lactose or isopropyl-β-D-thiogalactopyranoside (IPTG).
   8735..8756    +  protein_bind   CAP binding site: CAP binding activates transcription in the presence of cAMP. E. coli catabolite activator protein
   8771..8801    +  promoter       lac promoter: promoter for the E. coli lac operon
   8809..8825    +  protein_bind   lac operator: The lac repressor binds to the lac operator to inhibit transcription in E. coli. This inhibition can be relieved by adding lactose or isopropyl-β-D-thiogalactopyranoside (IPTG). lac repressor encoded by lacI
   8870..8888    +  promoter       T3 promoter: promoter for bacteriophage T3 RNA polymerase
>Addgene plasmid #142327 | TFORF2564 | addgene full sequence | sequence record 395795 | Addgene NGS Result
TTAATGTAGTCTTATGCAATACTCTTGTAGTCTTGCAACATGGTAACGATGAGTTAGCAACATGCCTTAC
AAGGAGAGAAAAAGCACCGTGCATGCCGATTGGTGGAAGTAAGGTGGTACGATCGTGCCTTATTAGGAAG
GCAACAGACGGGTCTGACATGGATTGGACGAACCACTGAATTGCCGCATTGCAGAGATATTGTATTTAAG
TGCCTAGCTCGATACATAAACGGGTCTCTCTGGTTAGACCAGATCTGAGCCTGGGAGCTCTCTGGCTAAC
TAGGGAACCCACTGCTTAAGCCTCAATAAAGCTTGCCTTGAGTGCTTCAAGTAGTGTGTGCCCGTCTGTT
GTGTGACTCTGGTAACTAGAGATCCCTCAGACCCTTTTAGTCAGTGTGGAAAATCTCTAGCAGTGGCGCC
CGAACAGGGACTTGAAAGCGAAAGGGAAACCAGAGGAGCTCTCTCGACGCAGGACTCGGCTTGCTGAAGC
GCGCACGGCAAGAGGCGAGGGGCGGCGACTGGTGAGTACGCCAAAAATTTTGACTAGCGGAGGCTAGAAG
GAGAGAGATGGGTGCGAGAGCGTCAGTATTAAGCGGGGGAGAATTAGATCGCGATGGGAAAAAATTCGGT
TAAGGCCAGGGGGAAAGAAAAAATATAAATTAAAACATATAGTATGGGCAAGCAGGGAGCTAGAACGATT
CGCAGTTAATCCTGGCCTGTTAGAAACATCAGAAGGCTGTAGACAAATACTGGGACAGCTACAACCATCC
CTTCAGACAGGATCAGAAGAACTTAGATCATTATATAATACAGTAGCAACCCTCTATTGTGTGCATCAAA
GGATAGAGATAAAAGACACCAAGGAAGCTTTAGACAAGATAGAGGAAGAGCAAAACAAAAGTAAGACCAC
CGCACAGCAAGCGGCCGCTGATCTTCAGACCTGGAGGAGGAGATATGAGGGACAATTGGAGAAGTGAATT
ATATAAATATAAAGTAGTAAAAATTGAACCATTAGGAGTAGCACCCACCAAGGCAAAGAGAAGAGTGGTG
CAGAGAGAAAAAAGAGCAGTGGGAATAGGAGCTTTGTTCCTTGGGTTCTTGGGAGCAGCAGGAAGCACTA
TGGGCGCAGCGTCAATGACGCTGACGGTACAGGCCAGACAATTATTGTCTGGTATAGTGCAGCAGCAGAA
CAATTTGCTGAGGGCTATTGAGGCGCAACAGCATCTGTTGCAACTCACAGTCTGGGGCATCAAGCAGCTC
CAGGCAAGAATCCTGGCTGTGGAAAGATACCTAAAGGATCAACAGCTCCTGGGGATTTGGGGTTGCTCTG
GAAAACTCATTTGCACCACTGCTGTGCCTTGGAATGCTAGTTGGAGTAATAAATCTCTGGAACAGATTTG
GAATCACACGACCTGGATGGAGTGGGACAGAGAAATTAACAATTACACAAGCTTAATACACTCCTTAATT
GAAGAATCGCAAAACCAGCAAGAAAAGAATGAACAAGAATTATTGGAATTAGATAAATGGGCAAGTTTGT
GGAATTGGTTTAACATAACAAATTGGCTGTGGTATATAAAATTATTCATAATGATAGTAGGAGGCTTGGT
AGGTTTAAGAATAGTTTTTGCTGTACTTTCTATAGTGAATAGAGTTAGGCAGGGATATTCACCATTATCG
TTTCAGACCCACCTCCCAACCCCGAGGGGACCCATGCATTGCATCTCAATTAGTCAGCAACCAGGTGTGG
AAAGTCCCCAGGCTCCCCAGCAGGCAGAAGTATGCAAAGCATGCGTCTCAATTAGTCAGCAACCATAGTC
CCGCCCCTAACTCCGCCCATCCCGCCCCTAACTCCGCCCAGTTCCGCCCATTCTCCGCCCCATGGCTGAC
TAATTTTTTTTATTTATGCAGAGGCCGAGGCCGCCTCGGCCTCTGAGCTATTCCAGAAGTAGTGAGGAGG
CTTTTTTGGAGGCCTAGGCTTTTGCAAAAAGCTTTCTAGAGGTACCACCGGAGCTTACCATGACCGAGTA
CAAGCCCACGGTGCGCCTCGCCACCCGCGACGACGTCCCCAGGGCCGTACGCACCCTCGCCGCCGCGTTC
GCCGACTACCCCGCCACGCGCCACACCGTCGATCCGGACCGCCACATCGAGCGGGTCACCGAGCTGCAAG
AACTCTTCCTCACGCGCGTCGGGCTCGACATCGGCAAGGTGTGGGTCGCGGACGACGGCGCCGCCGTGGC
GGTCTGGACCACGCCGGAGAGCGTCGAAGCGGGGGCGGTGTTCGCCGAGATCGGCCCGCGCATGGCCGAG
TTGAGCGGTTCCCGGCTGGCCGCGCAGCAACAGATGGAAGGCCTCCTGGCGCCGCACCGGCCCAAGGAGC
CCGCGTGGTTCCTGGCCACCGTCGGCGTCTCGCCCGACCACCAGGGCAAGGGTCTGGGCAGCGCCGTCGT
GCTCCCCGGAGTGGAGGCGGCCGAGCGCGCCGGGGTGCCCGCCTTCCTGGAGACCTCCGCGCCCCGCAAC
CTCCCCTTCTACGAGCGGCTCGGCTTCACCGTCACCGCCGACGTCGAGGTGCCCGAAGGACCGCGCACCT
GGTGCATGACCCGCAAGCCCGGTGCCAGTTAACGAATTCTAGATCTTGAGACAAATGGCAGTATTCATCC
ACAATTTTAAAAGAAAAGGGGGGATTGGGGGGTACAGTGCAGGGGAAAGAATAGTAGACATAATAGCAAC
AGACATACAAACTAAAGAATTACAAAAACAAATTACAAAAATTCAAAATTTTCGGGTTTATTACAGGGAC
AGCAGAGATCCACTTTGGCGCCGGCTCGAGGCCTGCAGGTGCAAAGATGGATAAAGTTTTAAACAGAGAG
GAATCTTTGCAGCTAATGGACCTTCTAGGTCTTGAAAGGAGTGGGAATTGGCTCCGGTGCCCGTCAGTGG
GCAGAGCGCACATCGCCCACAGTCCCCGAGAAGTTGGGGGGAGGGGTCGGCAATTGAACCGGTGCCTAGA
GAAGGTGGCGCGGGGTAAACTGGGAAAGTGATGTCGTGTACTGGCTCCGCCTTTTTCCCGAGGGTGGGGG
AGAACCGTATATAAGTGCAGTAGTCGCCGTGAACGTTCTTTTTCGCAACGGGTTTGCCGCCAGAACACAG
GTAAGTGCCGTGTGTGGTTCCCGCGGGCCTGGCCTCTTTACGGGTTATGGCCCTTGCGTGCCTTGAATTA
CTTCCACCTGGCTGCAGTACGTGATTCTTGATCCCGAGCTTCGGGTTGGAAGTGGGTGGGAGAGTTCGAG
GCCTTGCGCTTAAGGAGCCCCTTCGCCTCGTGCTTGAGTTGAGGCCTGGCCTGGGCGCTGGGGCCGCCGC
GTGCGAATCTGGTGGCACCTTCGCGCCTGTCTCGCTGCTTTCGATAAGTCTCTAGCCATTTAAAATTTTT
GATGACCTGCTGCGACGCTTTTTTTCTGGCAAGATAGTCTTGTAAATGCGGGCCAAGATCTGCACACTGG
TATTTCGGTTTTTGGGGCCGCGGGCGGCGACGGGGCCCGTGCGTCCCAGCGCACATGTTCGGCGAGGCGG
GGCCTGCGAGCGCGGCCACCGAGAATCGGACGGGGGTAGTCTCAAGCTGGCCGGCCTGCTCTGGTGCCTG
GCCTCGCGCCGCCGTGTATCGCCCCGCCCTGGGCGGCAAGGCTGGCCCGGTCGGCACCAGTTGCGTGAGC
GGAAAGATGGCCGCTTCCCGGCCCTGCTGCAGGGAGCTCAAAATGGAGGACGCGGCGCTCGGGAGAGCGG
GCGGGTGAGTCACCCACACAAAGGAAAAGGGCCTTTCCGTCCTCAGCCGTCGCTTCATGTGACTCCACGG
AGTACCGGGCGCCGTCCAGGCACCTCGATTAGTTCTCGAGCTTTTGGAGTACGTCGTCTTTAGGTTGGGG
GGAGGGGTTTTATGCGATGGAGTTTCCCCACACTGAGTGGGTGGAGACTGAAGTTAGGCCAGCTTGGCAC
TTGATGTAATTCTCCTTGGAATTTGCCCTTTTTGAGTTTGGATCTTGGTTCATTCTCAAGCCTCAGACAG
TGGTTCAAAGTTTTTTTCTTCCATTTCAGGTGTCGTGAGGCTAGCACCGCCACCATGGAGGAAATACCAG
CCCAGGAAGCAGCAGGGTCACCAAGGGTCCAGTTTCAGTCTTTGGAGACCCAGTCTGAGTGTCTGTCCCC
AGAGCCTCAGTTTGTGCAGGACACCGACATGGAACAGGGACTCACTGGGGCTCCACCTGTTCCTCAGGTG
CCTGCTCTTCCCCGTGAGGGAAGCCCAGGAGACCAGGCAGCTGCGCTCTTGACAGCCAGGTACCAGGAGT
TTGTGACATTCGAGGATGTGGCTGTGCACCTTACTCGAGAGGAATGGGGATACCTGGACCCTGTTCAGAG
GGACCTCTACAGAGAAGTGATGTTAGAGAATTATGGGAACGTGGTCTCACTGGGCATACTTCTCCGCCTT
CCCACCACCCGGATTCATAGTGTGAATTCCTGCCCGGCCCTGAGTCATACCCAGGCAAGTGCTTTCTCTG
GAGAAACACTTGCCGTCCTTACAGCAGGAATCTCCAAGAGATGGCCCAAGTATCGGCTTCCCATCGATAT
TGCTCGTCCCTGCTCGGAAACTCCTTTTCCACGATTGTAGTAATGAACTAGTCCGTAACTTGAAAGTATT
TCGATTTCTTGGCTTTATATATCTTGTGGAAAGGACGATGTACCCAGGCACTTATACCCTTCACGCGTTA
AGTCGACAATCAACCTCTGGATTACAAAATTTGTGAAAGATTGACTGGTATTCTTAACTATGTTGCTCCT
TTTACGCTATGTGGATACGCTGCTTTAATGCCTTTGTATCATGCTATTGCTTCCCGTATGGCTTTCATTT
TCTCCTCCTTGTATAAATCCTGGTTGCTGTCTCTTTATGAGGAGTTGTGGCCCGTTGTCAGGCAACGTGG
CGTGGTGTGCACTGTGTTTGCTGACGCAACCCCCACTGGTTGGGGCATTGCCACCACCTGTCAGCTCCTT
TCCGGGACTTTCGCTTTCCCCCTCCCTATTGCCACGGCGGAACTCATCGCCGCCTGCCTTGCCCGCTGCT
GGACAGGGGCTCGGCTGTTGGGCACTGACAATTCCGTGGTGTTGTCGGGGAAATCATCGTCCTTTCCTTG
GCTGCTCGCCTGTGTTGCCACCTGGATTCTGCGCGGGACGTCCTTCTGCTACGTCCCTTCGGCCCTCAAT
CCAGCGGACCTTCCTTCCCGCGGCCTGCTGCCGGCTCTGCGGCCTCTTCCGCGTCTTCGCCTTCGCCCTC
AGACGAGTCGGATCTCCCTTTGGGCCGCCTCCCCGCGTCGACTTTAAGACCAATGACTTACAAGGCAGCT
GTAGATCTTAGCCACTTTTTAAAAGAAAAGGGGGGACTGGAAGGGCTAATTCACTCCCAACGAAGACAAG
ATCTGCTTTTTGCTTGTACTGGGTCTCTCTGGTTAGACCAGATCTGAGCCTGGGAGCTCTCTGGCTAACT
AGGGAACCCACTGCTTAAGCCTCAATAAAGCTTGCCTTGAGTGCTTCAAGTAGTGTGTGCCCGTCTGTTG
TGTGACTCTGGTAACTAGAGATCCCTCAGACCCTTTTAGTCAGTGTGGAAAATCTCTAGCAGTACGTATA
GTAGTTCATGTCATCTTATTATTCAGTATTTATAACTTGCAAAGAAATGAATATCAGAGAGTGAGAGGAA
CTTGTTTATTGCAGCTTATAATGGTTACAAATAAAGCAATAGCATCACAAATTTCACAAATAAAGCATTT
TTTTCACTGCATTCTAGTTGTGGTTTGTCCAAACTCATCAATGTATCTTATCATGTCTGGCTCTAGCTAT
CCCGCCCCTAACTCCGCCCATCCCGCCCCTAACTCCGCCCAGTTCCGCCCATTCTCCGCCCCATGGCTGA
CTAATTTTTTTTATTTATGCAGAGGCCGAGGCCGCCTCGGCCTCTGAGCTATTCCAGAAGTAGTGAGGAG
GCTTTTTTGGAGGCCTAGGGACGTACCCAATTCGCCCTATAGTGAGTCGTATTACGCGCGCTCACTGGCC
GTCGTTTTACAACGTCGTGACTGGGAAAACCCTGGCGTTACCCAACTTAATCGCCTTGCAGCACATCCCC
CTTTCGCCAGCTGGCGTAATAGCGAAGAGGCCCGCACCGATCGCCCTTCCCAACAGTTGCGCAGCCTGAA
TGGCGAATGGG
[124 nt withheld, positions 6242-6365]
C
[91 nt withheld, positions 6367-6457]
A
[49 nt withheld, positions 6459-6507]
CCTTTGACGTTGGAGTCCACGTTCTTT
[37 nt withheld, positions 6535-6571]
ACCCTATCTCGGTCTATTCTTTTGATTTATAAGGGATTTTGCCGATTTCGGCCTATTGGTTAAAAAATGA
GCTGATTTAACAAAAATTTAACGCGAATTTTAACAAAATATTAACGCTTACAATTTAGGTGGCACTTTTC
GGGGAAATGTGCGCGGAACCCCTATTTGTTTATTTTTCTAAATACATTCAAATATGTATCCGCTCATGAG
ACAATAACCCTGATAAATGCTTCAATAATATTGAAAAAGGAAGAGTATGAGTATTCAACATTTCCGTGTC
GCCCTTATTCCCTTTTTTGCGGCATTTTGCCTTCCTGTTTTTGCTCACCCAGAAACGCTGGTGAAAGTAA
AAGATGCTGAAGATCAGTTGGGTGCACGAGTGGGTTACATCGAACTGGATCTCAACAGCGGTAAGATCCT
TGAGAGTTTTCGCCCCGAAGAACGTTTTCCAATGATGAGCACTTTTAAAGTTCTGCTATGTGGCGCGGTA
TTATCCCGTATTGACGCCGGGCAAGAGCAACTCGGTCGCCGCATACACTATTCTCAGAATGACTTGGTTG
AGTACTCACCAGTCACAGAAAAGCATCTTACGGATGGCATGACAGTAAGAGAATTATGCAGTGCTGCCAT
AACCATGAGTGATAACACTGCGGCCAACTTACTTCTGACAACGATCGGAGGACCGAAGGAGCTAACCGCT
TTTTTGCACAACATGGGGGATCATGTAACTCGCCTTGATCGTTGGGAACCGGAGCTGAATGAAGCCATAC
CAAACGACGAGCGTGACACCACGATGCCTGTAGCAATGGCAACAACGTTGCGCAAACTATTAACTGGCGA
ACTACTTACTCTAGCTTCCCGGCAACAATTAATAGACTGGATGGAGGCGGATAAAGTTGCAGGACCACTT
CTGCGCTCGGCCCTTCCGGCTGGCTGGTTTATTGCTGATAAATCTGGAGCCGGTGAGCGTGGGTCTCGCG
GTATCATTGCAGCACTGGGGCCAGATGGTAAGCCCTCCCGTATCGTAGTTATCTACACGACGGGGAGTCA
GGCAACTATGGATGAACGAAATAGACAGATCGCTGAGATAGGTGCCTCACTGATTAAGCATTGGTAACTG
TCAGACCAAGTTTACTCATATATACTTTAGATTGATTTAAAACTTCATTTTTAATTTAAAAGGATCTAGG
TGAAGATCCTTTTTGATAATCTCATGACCAAAATCCCTTAACGTGAGTTTTCGTTCCACTGAGCGTCAGA
CCCCGTAGAAAAGATCAAAGGATCTTCTTGAGATCCTTTTTTTCTGCGCGTAATCTGCTGCTTGCAAACA
AAAAAACCACCGCTACCAGCGGTGGTTTGTTTGCCGGATCAAGAGCTACCAACTCTTTTTCCGAAGGTAA
CTGGCTTCAGCAGAGCGCAGATACCAAATACTGTTCTTCTAGTGTAGCCGTAGTTAGGCCACCACTTCAA
GAACTCTGTAGCACCGCCTACATACCTCGCTCTGCTAATCCTGTTACCAGTGGCTGCTGCCAGTGGCGAT
AAGTCGTGTCTTACCGGGTTGGACTCAAGACGATAGTTACCGGATAAGGCGCAGCGGTCGGGCTGAACGG
GGGGTTCGTGCACACAGCCCAGCTTGGAGCGAACGACCTACACCGAACTGAGATACCTACAGCGTGAGCT
ATGAGAAAGCGCCACGCTTCCCGAAGGGAGAAAGGCGGACAGGTATCCGGTAAGCGGCAGGGTCGGAACA
GGAGAGCGCACGAGGGAGCTTCCAGGGGGAAACGCCTGGTATCTTTATAGTCCTGTCGGGTTTCGCCACC
TCTGACTTGAGCGTCGATTTTTGTGATGCTCGTCAGGGGGGCGGAGCCTATGGAAAAACGCCAGCAACGC
GGCCTTTTTACGGTTCCTGGCCTTTTGCTGGCCTTTTGCTCACATGTTCTTTCCTGCGTTATCCCCTGAT
TCTGTGGATAACCGTATTACCGCCTTTGAGTGAGCTGATACCGCTCGCCGCAGCCGAACGACCGAGCGCA
GCGAGTCAGTGAGCGAGGAAGCGGAAGAGCGCCCAATACGCAAACCGCCTCTCCCCGCGCGTTGGCCGAT
TCATTAATGCAGCTGGCACGACAGGTTTCCCGACTGGAAAGCGGGCAGTGAGCGCAACGCAATTAATGTG
AGTTAGCTCACTCATTAGGCACCCCAGGCTTTACACTTTATGCTTCCGGCTCGTATGTTGTGTGGAATTG
TGAGCGGATAACAATTTCACACAGGAAACAGCTATGACCATGATTACGCCAAGCGCGCAATTAACCCTCA
CTAAAGGGAACAAAAGCTGGAGCTGCAAGC
