>Addgene plasmid #142327 | TFORF2564 | depositor partial sequence | sequence record 279119 | Insert
ACCGCCACCATGGAGGAAATACCAGCCCAGGAAGCAGCAGGGTCACCAAGGGTCCAGTTTCAGTCTTTGG
AGACCCAGTCTGAGTGTCTGTCCCCAGAGCCTCAGTTTGTGCAGGACACCGACATGGAACAGGGACTCAC
TGGGGCTCCACCTGTTCCTCAGGTGCCTGCTCTTCCCCGTGAGGGAAGCCCAGGAGACCAGGCAGCTGCG
CTCTTGACAGCCAGGTACCAGGAGTTTGTGACATTCGAGGATGTGGCTGTGCACCTTACTCGAGAGGAAT
GGGGATACCTGGACCCTGTTCAGAGGGACCTCTACAGAGAAGTGATGTTAGAGAATTATGGGAACGTGGT
CTCACTGGGCATACTTCTCCGCCTTCCCACCACCCGGATTCATAGTGTGAATTCCTGCCCGGCCCTGAGT
CATACCCAGGCAAGTGCTTTCTCTGGAGAAACACTTGCCGTCCTTACAGCAGGAATCTCCAAGAGATGGC
CCAAGTATCGGCTTCCCATCGATATTGCTCGTCCCTGCTCGGAAACTCCTTTTCCACGATTGTAGTAATG
AACTAGTCCGTAACTTGAAAGTATTTCGATTTCTTGGCTTTATATATCTTGTGGAAAGGACGATGTACCC
AGGCACTTATACCCTTC
