>Addgene plasmid #142327 | TFORF2564 | depositor partial sequence | sequence record 279120 | Barcode
TGTACCCAGGCACTTATACCCTTC
